>Addgene plasmid #215337 | pMVV107 | addgene full sequence | sequence record 440373 | Addgene NGS Result
CTGTCACCGGATGTGCTTTCCGGTCTGATGAGTCCGTGAGGACGAAACAGCCTCTACAAATAATTTTGTT
TAATACTAGAGAAAGAGGGGAAATACTAGATGAGCAAAGGAGAAGAACTTTTCACTGGAGTTGTCCCAAT
TCTTGTTGAATTAGATGGTGATGTTAATGGGCACAAATTTTCTGTCCGTGGAGAGGGTGAAGGTGATGCT
ACAAACGGAAAACTCACCCTTAAATTTATTTGCACTACTGGAAAACTACCTGTTCCGTGGCCAACACTTG
TCACTACTCTGACCTATGGTGTTCAATGCTTTTCCCGTTATCCGGATCACATGAAACGGCATGACTTTTT
CAAGAGTGCCATGCCCGAAGGTTATGTACAGGAACGCACTATATCTTTCAAAGATGACGGGACCTACAAG
ACGCGTGCTGAAGTCAAGTTTGAAGGTGATACCCTTGTTAATCGTATCGAGTTAAAGGGTATTGATTTTA
AAGAAGATGGAAACATTCTTGGACACAAACTTGAGTACAACTTTAACTCACACAATGTATACATCACGGC
AGACAAACAAAAGAATGGAATCAAAGCTAACTTCAAAATTCGCCACAACGTTGAAGATGGTTCCGTTCAA
CTAGCAGACCATTATCAACAAAATACTCCAATTGGCGATGGCCCTGTCCTTTTACCAGACAACCATTACC
TGTCGACACAATCTGTCCTTTCGAAAGATCCCAACGAAAAGCGTGACCACATGGTCCTTCTTGAGTTTGT
AACTGCTGCTGGGATTACACATGGCATGGATGAGCTCTACAAATAACTCGGTACCAAATTCCAGAAAAGA
GGCCTCCCGAAAGGGGGGCCTTTTTTCGTTTTGGTCCAATGGCGGCGCGCCATCGAATGGTGCAAAACCT
TTCGCGGTATGGCATGATAGCGCCCGGAAGAGAGTCAATTCAGGGAGGTGAATATGTGGTCGAACATGGA
TGACAAGAAAGTGAAAGAGGAGAATATTCTGCACAATTCCACCAACAAGAAGATCATCCGCCACGAAGAT
TTTGTAGCCGGCATTAGCAAAGGGATGGCGATTCTGGATTCGTTTGGTACAGATCGTCATCGCCTCAATA
TCACCATGGCCGCAGAGAAAACCGGTATGACACGTGCAGCAGCTCGTCGCCACCTGCTTACTCTGGAGTA
TCTGGGCTATCTGGAAAGTGACGGCCACTACTTCTACTTAACTCCCAAAATCCTGAAATTCAGTGGTTCA
TATTTGGGTGGTGCTCAATTGCCGAAAATTTCCCAACCACTGTTGAACTTGCTTACGACCCAGACCAGCC
TGATTTACAGCGTGATGGTGTTGGATGGCTATGAAGCCATTACCATTGCGCGTTCTGCCGCTCATCAGCA
AACCGACCGCGTTAACCCGTATGGTTTACATCTCGGGAATCGCTTACCAGCGCATACAACGTCAGCGGGC
AAAATCCTGTTAGCGTATTTGGATGACCATGCCCAGCAAGAGTGGCTCAATCAGTACCCTCTGCAACGGC
TCACGAAATACACGTATACCAACCACATCGACTTTCTGCGCCTTTTGAGTGAAATCAAGGAACAGGGTTG
GTGCTATAGTTCGGAAGAACACGAACTGGGAGTACACGCCCTTGCGGTTCCGATTTACGGACAGCAGTCT
CGCGTCGTAGCGGCACTGAACATTGTCAGCCCGACAATGCGGACCACGAAAGAATACCTGATTCAGCATA
TTCTGCCGTTACTGCAAGAAACTGCGCGTGAATTGCGCAATATCCTGTAATGATAAGGATCCTAATTGGT
AACGAATCAGACAATTGACGGCTCGAGGGAGTAGCATAGGGTTTGCAGAATCCCTGCTTCGTCCATTTGA
CAGGCACATTATGCATCGATGATAAGCTGTCAAACATGAGCAGATCCTCTACGCCGGACGCATCGTGGCC
GGCATCACCGGCGCCACAGGTGCGGTTGCTGGCGCCTATATCGCCGACATCACCGATGGGGAAGATCGGG
CTCGCCACTTCGGGCTCATGAGCAAATATTTTATCTGAGGTGCTTCCTCGCTCACTGACTCGCTGCACGA
GGCAGACCTCAGCGCTAGCGGAGTGTATACTGGCTTACTATGTTGGCACTGATGAGGGTGTCAGTGAAGT
GCTTCATGTGGCAGGAGAAAAAAGGCTGCACCGGTGCGTCAGCAGAATATGTGATACAGGATATATTCCG
CTTCCTCGCTCACTGACTCGCTACGCTCGGTCGTTCGACTGCGGCGAGCGGAAATGGCTTACGAACGGGG
CGGAGATTTCCTGGAAGATGCCAGGAAGATACTTAACAGGGAAGTGAGAGGGCCGCGGCAAAGCCGTTCT
ACCGGCGCGGCAGCGTGACCCGTGTCGGCGGCTCCAACGGCTCGCCATCGTCCAGAAAACACGGCTCATC
GGGCATCGGCAGGCGCTGCTGCCCGCGCCGTTCCCATTCCTCCGTTTCGGTCAAGGCTGGCAGGTCTGGT
TCCATGCCCGGAATGCCGGGCTGGCTGGGCGGCTCCTCGCCGGGGCCGGTCGGTAGTTGCTGCTCGCCCG
GATACAGGGTCGGGATGCGGCGCAGGTCGCCATGCCCCAACAGCGATTCGTCCTGGTCGTCGTGATCAAC
CACCACGGCGGCACTGAACACCGACAGGCGCAACTGGTCGCGGGGCTGGCCCCACGCCACGCGGTCATTG
ACCACGTAGGCCGACACGGTGCCGGGGCCGTTGAGCTTCACGACGGAGATCCAGCGCTCGGCCACCAAGT
CCTTGACTGCGTATTGGACCGTCCGCAAAGAACGTCCGATGAGCTTGGAAAGTGTCTTCTGGCTGACCAC
CACGGCGTTCTGGTGGCCCATCTGCGCCACGAGGTGATGCAGCAGCATTGCCGCCGTGGGTTTCCTCGCA
ATAAGCCCGGCCCACGCCTCATGCGCTTTGCGTTCCGTTTGCACCCAGTGACCGGGCTTGTTCTTGGCTT
GAATGCCGATTTCTCTGGACTGCGTGGCCATGCTTATCTCCATGCGGTAGGGGTGCCGCACGGTTGCGGC
ACCATGCGCAATCAGCTGCAACTTTTCGGCAGCGCGACAACAATTATGCGTTGCGTAAAAGTGGCAGTCA
ATTACAGATTTTCTTTAACCTACGCAATGAGCTATTGCGGGGGGTGCCGCAATGAGCTGTTGCGTACCCC
CCTTTTTTAAGTTGTTGATTTTTAAGTCTTTCGCATTTCGCCCTATATCTAGTTCTTTGGTGCCCAAAGA
AGGGCACCCCTGCGGGGTTCCCCCACGCCTTCGGCGCGGCTCCCCCTCCGGCAAAAAGTGGCCCCTCCGG
GGCTTGTTGATCGACTGCGCGGCCTTCGGCCTTGCCCAAGGTGGCGCTGCCCCCTTGGAACCCCCGCACT
CGCCGCCGTGAGGCTCGGGGGGCAGGCGGGCGGGCTTCGCCCTTCGACTGCCCCCACTCGCATAGGCTTG
GGTCGTTCCAGGCGCGTCAAGGCCAAGCCGCTGCGCGGTCGCTGCGCGAGCCTTGACCCGCCTTCCACTT
GGTGTCCAACCGGCAAGCGAAGCGCGCAGGCCGCAGGCCGGAGGCTTTTCCCCAGAGAAAATTAAAAAAA
TTGATGGGGCAAGGCCGCAGGCCGCGCAGTTGGAGCCGGTGGGTATGTGGTCGAAGGCTGGGTAGCCGGT
GGGCAATCCCTGTGGTCAAGCTCGTGGGCAGGCGCAGCCTGTCCATCAGCTTGTCCAGCAGGGTTGTCCA
CGGGCCGAGCGAAGCGAGCCAGCCGGTGGCCGCGAAGATCATCTTATTAAGGGGTCTGACGCTCAGTGGA
ACGAAAAATCAATCTAAAGTATATATGAGTAAACTTGGTCTGACAGTTACCTTAGAAAAACTCATCGAGC
ATCAAATGAAACTGCAATTTATTCATATCAGGATTATCAATACCATATTTTTGAAAAAGCCGTTTCTGTA
ATGAAGGAGAAAACTCACCGAGGCAGTTCCATAGGATGGCAAGATCCTGGTATCGGTCTGCGATTCCGAC
TCGTCCAACATCAATACAACCTATTAATTTCCCCTCGTCAAAAATAAGGTTATCAAGTGAGAAATCACCA
TGAGTGACGACTGAATCCGGTGAGAATGGCAAAAGCTTATGCATTTCTTTCCAGACTTGTTCAACAGGCC
AGCCATTACGCTCGTCATCAAAATCACTCGCATCAACCAAACCGTTATTCATTCGTGATTGCGCCTGAGC
GAGACGAAATACGCGATCGCTGTTAAAAGGACAATTACAAACAGGAATCGAATGCAACCGGCGCAGGAAC
ACTGCCAGCGCATCAACAATATTTTCACCTGAATCAGGATATTCTTCTAATACCTGGAATGCTGTTTTCC
CGGGGATCGCAGTGGTGAGTAACCATGCATCATCAGGAGTACGGATAAAATGCTTGATGGTCGGAAGAGG
CATAAATTCCGTCAGCCAGTTTAGTCTGACCATCTCATCTGTAACATCATTGGCAACGCTACCTTTGCCA
TGTTTCAGAAACAACTCTGGCGCATCGGGCTTCCCATACAATCGATAGATTGTCGCACCTGATTGCCCGA
CATTATCGCGAGCCCATTTATACCCATATAAATCAGCATCCATGTTGGAATTTAATCGCGGCCTGGAGCA
AGACGTTTCCCGTTGAATATGGCTCATAACACCCCTTGTATTACTGTTTATGTAAGCAGACAGTTTTATT
GTTCATGATGATATATTTTTATCTTGTGCAATGTACATCAGAGATTTTGAGACACAACCAATTATTGAAG
GCCTCCCTAACGGGGGGCCTTTTTTTGTTTCTGGTCTCCCGCTTAACGATCGTTGGCTGTTTTGTTCGAT
TATCGAACAAATTATTGAAATATCGAACAAAACCTCTAAACTACTGTGGCACTGAATCAAAAAATTATAA
ACCATGATCAGAAG
Features (pLannotate 1.2.2; 12 found; start..end, strand, type, name):
      1..50      +  misc_RNA       sTRSV HHRz: hammerhead ribozyme from the tobacco ringspot virus satellite RNA (Khvorova et al., 2003)
    100..813     +  CDS            Superfolder GFP: Superfolder GFP is a basic (constitutively fluorescent) green fluorescent protein published in 2005, derived from Aequorea victoria. It is reported to be a very rapidly-maturing weak dimer.
    890..963     +  promoter       lacIq promoter (fragment): lacI (mutant); In the lacIq allele, a single base change in the promoter boosts expression of the lacI gene about 10-fold.
    964..1797    +  CDS            pcaU: PCAU_ACIAD - Experimental evidence at transcript level: Swiss-Prot protein existence level 2. Activates transcription of the pca operon. From Acinetobacter baylyi (strain ATCC 33305 / BD413 / ADP1).
   1905..1923    -  promoter       tet promoter (fragment): E. coli promoter for tetracycline efflux protein gene
   1933..2053    +  CDS            TcR (fragment): tetracycline efflux protein; tet; confers resistance to tetracycline
   2072..2094    -  rep_origin     RSF ori (fragment): Plasmids containing the RSF 1030 origin of replication can be propagated in E. coli cells that contain additional plasmids with compatible origins.
   2111..2137    +  misc_feature   bom (fragment): basis of mobility region from pBR322
   2236..2291    -  rep_origin     RSF ori (fragment): Plasmids containing the RSF 1030 origin of replication can be propagated in E. coli cells that contain additional plasmids with compatible origins.
   2379..3041    -  CDS            pBBR1 Rep: replication protein for the broad-host-range plasmid pBBR1 from Bordetella bronchiseptica
   3042..3813    -  rep_origin     pBBR1 oriV: replication origin of the broad-host-range plasmid pBBR1 from Bordetella bronchiseptica; requires the pBBR1 Rep protein for replication
   3902..4717    -  CDS            KanR: aminoglycoside phosphotransferase; aph(3')-Ia; confers resistance to kanamycin in bacteria or G418 (Geneticin®) in eukaryotes
