[The description below was written by a language model from this plasmid's Addgene catalogue record and pLannotate feature annotations shown in this document.]
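Description:
pMVV107 is a bacterial expression and synthetic-biology plasmid of about 5 kb built on the broad-host-range pBBR1 replicon. The feature table shows the pBBR1 oriV together with its cognate Rep protein gene, which is needed for replication from that origin and allows maintenance in many Gram-negative bacteria beyond E. coli. Selection is by kanamycin through an aph(3')-Ia aminoglycoside phosphotransferase gene, and the record lists the plasmid as low copy. Several short annotated fragments (tet promoter, TcR, RSF ori, bom) appear to be partial matches or backbone remnants rather than functional elements.

The payload is the 3,4-dihydroxybenzoic acid (DHBA) sensor cassette taken from the Marionette sensor collection. It has two parts. The optimized regulator PcaUAM, a variant of the Acinetobacter baylyi PcaU transcriptional activator, is expressed constitutively; the annotation places a lacIq promoter fragment directly upstream of its coding sequence. The cognate output promoter P3B5B drives an untagged superfolder GFP. P3B5B itself was not recognised by the automated annotation, but the catalogue entry names it as the insert promoter. An sTRSV hammerhead ribozyme lies just upstream of the sfGFP coding sequence. Elements of this kind usually serve as self-cleaving insulators, trimming the 5' untranslated region so that translation is less dependent on promoter context.

Adding DHBA should therefore induce green fluorescence, giving a simple readout of inducer response. The associated work describes a genetic toolbox for nitrogen-fixing soil microbes, so the construct appears intended for characterising the performance of this inducible system in such non-model hosts.
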