Addgene plasmid #215337: pMVV107
Purpose: Expresses sfGFP under induction with the DHBA Marionette Cassette (PcaUAM + P3B5B-sfGFP) with a BBR1 backbone.
Depositing lab: Brian Pfleger. Depositing organization: University of Wisconsin, Madison. Publication: Synthetic Biology Toolbox for Nitrogen-Fixing Soil Microbes. Venkataraman M, Ynigez-Gutierrez A, Infante V, MacIntyre A, Fernandes-Junior PI, Ane JM, Pfleger B. ACS Synth Biol. 2023 Dec 15;12(12):3623-3634. doi: 10.1021/acssynbio.3c00414. Epub 2023 Nov 21. PubMed 37988619.
Backbone
  Vector backbone: BBR1
  Backbone size w/o insert (bp): 4300
  Total vector size (bp): 4984
  Modifications to backbone: Constitutive PcaUAM expression
  Vector type: Bacterial Expression, Synthetic Biology
Growth in bacteria
  Bacterial resistance: Kanamycin, 50 μg/mL
  Growth temperature: 37°C
  Growth strain: DH5alpha
  Copy number: Low Copy
Gene/Insert
  Gene/Insert name: sfGFP
  Species: Synthetic
  Insert size (bp): 711
  Promoter: P3B5B
  Tag / fusion protein: None
  Cloning method: Gibson Cloning
  Sequencing primers: 5′ na
Resource information
  A portion of this plasmid was derived from a plasmid made by: Optimized induction cassettes were cloned from the Marionette sensor collection into broad host origin BBR1: https://www.addgene.org/kits/marionette-sensor-collection/ https://doi.org/10.1038/s41589-018-0168-3
Terms and licenses: Academic/Nonprofit Terms; Industry Terms: Not Available to Industry
How to cite: pMVV107 was a gift from Brian Pfleger (Addgene plasmid # 215337 ; http://n2t.net/addgene:215337 ; RRID:Addgene_215337)
